Addgene plasmid #25129: PP-CDPK1 (3DXN)
Purpose: Bacterial expression for structure determination; may not be full ORF
Depositing lab: Cheryl Arrowsmith. Depositing organization: University of Toronto.
Backbone
  Vector backbone: pET15-MHL
  Backbone manufacturer: SGC
  Backbone size w/o insert (bp): 7737
  Vector type: Bacterial Expression
Growth in bacteria
  Bacterial resistance: Ampicillin, 100 μg/mL
  Growth temperature: 37°C
  Growth strain: DH5alpha
  Copy number: Low Copy
Gene/Insert
  Gene/Insert name: 541.m00134:MAC02T-C05:C40091 (alt names: PDB: 3DXN; calcium dependent protein kinase 541.m00134, kinase domain)
  Species: Toxoplasma gondii
  Insert size (bp): 804
  Mutation: Contains amino acids L72-Q339
  Tag / fusion protein: His (N terminal on insert)
  Cloning method: Restriction Enzyme
  Sequencing primers: 5′ T7; 3′ T7-term
Terms and licenses: Academic/Nonprofit Terms; Industry Terms: Not Available to Industry
Depositor comments: PDB: 3DXN. http://www.thesgc.org/structures/3DXN/ .
How to cite: PP-CDPK1 (3DXN) was a gift from Cheryl Arrowsmith (Addgene plasmid # 25129 ; http://n2t.net/addgene:25129 ; RRID:Addgene_25129)
