[The description below was written by a language model from this plasmid's Addgene catalogue record.]
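Description:
PP-CDPK1 (3DXN) is a bacterial expression plasmid built on the pET15-MHL backbone from a structural genomics programme, made to produce a protein fragment for structure determination. It is propagated in E. coli under ampicillin selection and is recorded as a low-copy plasmid. No feature table is provided, so the origin of replication and the promoter are not explicitly stated. However, the pET-derived backbone and the use of T7 and T7-terminator sequencing primers flanking the insert are consistent with a T7 promoter/terminator expression cassette. That arrangement normally requires a host strain supplying T7 RNA polymerase for expression, whereas a cloning strain is used for maintenance.

The insert is an 804 bp fragment from Toxoplasma gondii encoding the kinase domain of a calcium-dependent protein kinase (gene model 541.m00134). It covers residues L72 to Q339 rather than the full open reading frame, and so omits the remainder of the protein outside the catalytic domain. The fragment was introduced by restriction enzyme cloning and carries an N-terminal His tag, which allows the recombinant protein to be purified by immobilised metal affinity chromatography. The record does not say whether a protease cleavage site lies between the tag and the kinase domain.

The construct corresponds to the deposited crystal structure 3DXN. Its typical use is overexpression and purification of this truncated parasite kinase domain for crystallography, and it could similarly supply protein for related biochemical or ligand-binding work. Anyone needing the complete protein should note that this is a domain-boundary construct and not a full-length clone.
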