>Addgene plasmid #25129 | PP-CDPK1 (3DXN) | depositor partial sequence | sequence record 11603 | Author sequence
CTGTCCGATCGCTACCAACGTGTTAAAAAACTGGGGTCCGGAGCTTATGGCGAAGTCCTGCTGTGTAAAG
ACAAACTGACGGGTGCTGAGCGCGCGATCAAAATTATCAAAAAAAGCTCTGTAACTACAACCAGTAACAG
TGGTGCGCTGCTGGATGAAGTGGCAGTTCTGAAACAGCTGGATCATCCGAATATTATGAAACTGTACGAA
TTTTTCGAGGACAAACGTAACTATTACCTGGTCATGGAAGTATATCGCGGTGGGGAGCTGTTTGATGAAA
TCATTCTGCGTCAGAAATTCAGTGAAGTGGACGCTGCGGTTATCATGAAACAAGTCCTGAGCGGCACTAC
CTACCTGCACAAACATAATATTGTGCACCGCGATCTGAAACCGGAGAACCTGCTGCTGGAAAGCAAATCT
CGTGACGCCCTGATCAAAATTGTAGATTTTGGCCTGAGTGCACATTTCGAGGTTGGTGGGAAAATGAAAG
AACGCCTGGGCACTGCTTATTATATCGCGCCAGAAGTGCTGCGTAAAAAATACGATGAGAAATGCGACGT
CTGGTCATGTGGTGTTATTCTGTATATCCTGCTGTGCGGATACCCTCCGTTTGGCGGTCAGACAGATCAA
GAAATTCTGAAACGCGTAGAGAAAGGGAAATTTTCCTTTGACCCGCCAGATTGGACGCAGGTGTCAGATG
AAGCCAAACAGCTGGTCAAACTGATGCTGACCTATGAACCTTCGAAACGTATCTCTGCAGAGGAAGCGCT
GAATCACCCGTGGATTGTTAAATTCTGTAGCCAG
