>Addgene plasmid #25129 | PP-CDPK1 (3DXN) | addgene partial sequence | sequence record 31206 | 25129 with T7
GAATTCCCTCTGAATATTTTGTTTACTTTAAGAAGGAGATATACCATGCATCATCATCATCATCACAGCA
GCGGCAGAGAAAACTTGTATTTCCAGGGCCTGTCCGATCGCTACCAACGTGTTAAAAAACTGGGGTCCGG
AGCTTATGGCGAAGTCCTGCTGTGTAAAGACAAACTGACGGGTGCTGAGCGCGCGATCAAAATTATCAAA
AAAAGCTCTGTAACTACAACCAGTAACAGTGGTGCGCTGCTGGATGAAGTGGCAGTTCTGAAACAGCTGG
ATCATCCGAATATTATGAAACTGTACGAATTTTTCGAGGACAAACGTAACTATTACCTGGTCATGGAAGT
ATATCGCGGTGGGGAGCTGTTTGATGAAATCATTCTGCGTCAGAAATTCAGTGAAGTGGACGCTGCGGTT
ATCATGAAACAAGTCCTGAGCGGCACTACCTACCTGCACAAACATAATATTGTGCACCGCGATCTGAAAC
CGGAGAACCTGCTGCTGGAAAGCAAATCTCGTGACGCCCTGATCAAAATTGTAGATTTTGGCCTGAGTGC
ACATTTCGAGGTTGGTGGGAAAATGAAAGAACGCCTGGGCACTGCTTATTATATCGCGCCAGAAGTGCTG
CGTAAAAAATACGATGAGAAATGCGACGTCTGGTCATGTGGTGTTATTCTGTATATCCTGCTGTGCGGAT
ACCCTCCGTTTGGCGGTCAGACAGATCAAGAAATTCTGAAACGCGTAGAGAAAGGGAAATTTTCCTTTGA
CCCGCCAGATTGGACGCAGGTGTCAGATGAAGCCAAACAGCTGGTCAAACTGATGCTGACCTATGAACCT
TCGAAACGTATCTCTGCAGAGGAAGCGCTGAATCACCCGTGGATTGTTAAATTCTGTAGCCAGTGATGAC
GAAGCTTGCGGCCGCACTCGAGGATCCGGCTGCTAACAAAGCCCGAAAGGAAGCTG
